Addgene plasmid #198451: GFP Cav2.2 human HAgHA -plus exon 18a - LONG-Cterm in pcDNA3
Purpose: N-terminal GFP tagged, exofacial HAgHA tag in Domain II, contains exon 18a- Long form of alternatively spliced C-teminus, in pcDNA3 vector
Depositing lab: Annette Dolphin. Depositing organization: University College London. Publication: The Interplay Between Splicing of Two Exon Combinations Differentially Affects Membrane Targeting and Function of Human CaV2.2. Dahimene S, Page KM, Nieto-Rostro M, Pratt WS, Dolphin AC. Function (Oxf). 2023 Oct 19;5(1):zqad060. doi: 10.1093/function/zqad060. eCollection 2024. PubMed 38020068.
Backbone
  Vector backbone: pcDNA3
  Backbone manufacturer: Invitrogen Life Technologies
  Backbone size w/o insert (bp): 5352
  Total vector size (bp): 5352
  Modifications to backbone: additional restriction sites in MCS
  Vector type: Mammalian Expression
Growth in bacteria
  Bacterial resistance: Ampicillin, 100 μg/mL
  Growth temperature: 37°C
  Growth strain: DH5alpha
  Growth instructions: LB medium
  Copy number: High Copy
Gene/Insert
  Gene/Insert name: Cav2.2 (alt name: calcium channel alpha1B)
  Species: H. sapiens (human)
  Insert size (bp): 7947
  Entrez Gene: CACNA1B (a.k.a. BIII, CACNL1A5, CACNN, Cav2.2, DYT23, NEDNEH)
  Promoter: CMV
  Tag / fusion protein: N-terminal GFP, internal double HA
  Cloning method: Restriction Enzyme; 5′ cloning site EcoRI (not destroyed); 3′ cloning site XbaI (not destroyed)
  Sequencing primers: 5′ CTGGCTAACTAGAGAACC; 3′ ATCAGCGAGCTCAGCAT
Resource information
  A portion of this plasmid was derived from a plasmid made by: Addgene - item ID 62574 - huCaV2.2 (pSAD442-1) ,
Terms and licenses: Academic/Nonprofit Terms; Industry Terms: Not Available to Industry
How to cite: GFP Cav2.2 human HAgHA -plus exon 18a - LONG-Cterm in pcDNA3 was a gift from Annette Dolphin (Addgene plasmid # 198451 ; http://n2t.net/addgene:198451 ; RRID:Addgene_198451)
