[The description below was written by a language model from this plasmid's Addgene catalogue record and pLannotate feature annotations shown in this document.]
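Description:
GFP Cav2.2 human HAgHA -plus exon 18a - LONG-Cterm in pcDNA3 is a mammalian expression plasmid built on a pcDNA3 backbone whose multiple cloning site carries additional restriction sites. It is propagated in E. coli through a high-copy ColE1/pUC-type origin with ampicillin selection (AmpR under its own bla promoter), and an f1 origin is also present. For mammalian cells, an SV40 early promoter drives a neomycin/kanamycin phosphotransferase gene followed by an SV40 polyadenylation signal, which would allow G418 selection of stable transfectants. The catalogue lists the total vector size as equal to the empty backbone. The sequenced record of about 13.3 kb matches backbone plus the roughly 7.9 kb insert and is the more reliable figure.

The payload, cloned between EcoRI and XbaI, is human CACNA1B. This gene encodes the pore-forming alpha1B subunit of the N-type voltage-gated calcium channel CaV2.2. Expression is driven by the CMV immediate-early enhancer and promoter and terminated by the bGH polyadenylation signal, with T7 and SP6 promoters flanking the insert. A GFP coding sequence (annotated as GFPmut3) is fused directly to the channel's N-terminus. According to the catalogue, a double HA epitope (HAgHA) sits in an extracellular loop of Domain II, although the feature table does not annotate it separately. This splice variant includes exon 18a and the long form of the alternatively spliced C-terminus.

With both tags, total channel protein can be followed by GFP fluorescence, while the cell-surface fraction can be detected by HA labelling of intact cells. This fits the associated study of how exon combinations affect membrane targeting and function of human CaV2.2. Part of the plasmid derives from an earlier human CaV2.2 construct.
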