Features (pLannotate 1.2.2; 22 found; start..end, strand, type, name):
     28..80      -  misc_feature   bom (fragment): basis of mobility region from pBR322
    235..614     +  enhancer       CMV enhancer: human cytomegalovirus immediate early enhancer
    615..818     +  promoter       CMV promoter: human cytomegalovirus (CMV) immediate early promoter
    814..847     +  LTR            5' LTR (truncated) (fragment): truncated 5' long terminal repeat (LTR) from HIV-1
    863..881     +  promoter       T7 promoter: promoter for bacteriophage T7 RNA polymerase
    973..1686    +  CDS            GFPmut3: GFPmut3 is a basic (constitutively fluorescent) green fluorescent protein published in 1996, derived from Aequorea victoria. It is reported to be a very rapidly-maturing weak dimer.
   1687..8832    +  CDS            CACNA1B: CAC1B_HUMAN - Also known as CACH5, CACNL1A5. Experimental evidence at protein level: Swiss-Prot protein existence level 1. Voltage-sensitive calcium channels (VSCC) mediate the entry of calcium ions into excitable cells and are also involved in a variety of calcium-dependent processes, including muscle contraction, hormone or neurotransmitter release, gene expression, cell motility, cell division and cell death. The isoform alpha-1B gives rise to N-type calcium currents. N-type calcium channels belong to the 'high-voltage activated' (HVA) group and are specifically blocked by omega-conotoxin-
   8851..8869    -  promoter       SP6 promoter: promoter for bacteriophage SP6 RNA polymerase
   8895..9119    +  polyA_signal   bGH poly(A) signal: bovine growth hormone polyadenylation signal
   9123..9144    +  promoter       SV40 promoter (fragment): SV40 enhancer and early promoter
   9165..9593    +  rep_origin     f1 ori (sequence partly withheld): f1 bacteriophage origin of replication; arrow indicates direction of (+) strand synthesis
   9607..9936    +  promoter       SV40 promoter: SV40 enhancer and early promoter
  10003..10794   +  CDS            neo: KKA2_KLEPN - Also known as kan, nptII. Experimental evidence at protein level: Swiss-Prot protein existence level 1. Resistance to kanamycin, neomycin, paromomycin, ribostamycin, butirosin and gentamicin B. From Klebsiella pneumoniae.
  10818..10976   +  CDS            ble (fragment): BLE_KLEPN - Experimental evidence at protein level: Swiss-Prot protein existence level 1. Binding protein with a strong affinity to the bleomycin family of antibiotics. Binds to CL990; an antimitotic-antibiotic compound. From Klebsiella pneumoniae.
  10971..11092   +  polyA_signal   SV40 poly(A) signal: SV40 polyadenylation signal
  11163..11185   -  protein_bind   lac operator (fragment): The lac repressor binds to the lac operator to inhibit transcription in E. coli. This inhibition can be relieved by adding lactose or isopropyl-β-D-thiogalactopyranoside (IPTG). lac repressor encoded by lacI
  11189..11219   -  promoter       lac promoter: promoter for the E. coli lac operon
  11234..11255   -  protein_bind   CAP binding site: CAP binding activates transcription in the presence of cAMP. E. coli catabolite activator protein
  11268..11360   -  CDS            lacI (fragment): lac repressor; lacI; The lac repressor binds to the lac operator to inhibit transcription in E. coli. This inhibition can be relieved by adding lactose or isopropyl-β-D-thiogalactopyranoside (IPTG).
  11543..12131   -  rep_origin     ori: high-copy-number ColE1/pMB1/pBR322/pUC origin of replication
  12302..13162   -  CDS            AmpR: β-lactamase; bla; confers resistance to ampicillin, carbenicillin, and related antibiotics
  13163..13267   -  promoter       AmpR promoter: bla
>Addgene plasmid #198451 | GFP Cav2.2 human HAgHA -plus exon 18a - LONG-Cterm in pcDNA3 | addgene full sequence | sequence record 392120 | Addgene NGS Result
GACGGATCGGGAGATCTCCCGATCCCCTATGGTGCACTCTCAGTACAATCTGCTCTGATGCCGCATAGTT
AAGCCAGTATCTGCTCCCTGCTTGTGTGTTGGAGGTCGCTGAGTAGTGCGCGAGCAAAATTTAAGCTACA
ACAAGGCAAGGCTTGACCGACAATTGCATGAAGAATCTGCTTAGGGTTAGGCGTTTTGCGCTGCTTCGCG
ATGTACGGGCCAGATATACGCGTTGACATTGATTATTGACTAGTTATTAATAGTAATCAATTACGGGGTC
ATTAGTTCATAGCCCATATATGGAGTTCCGCGTTACATAACTTACGGTAAATGGCCCGCCTGGCTGACCG
CCCAACGACCCCCGCCCATTGACGTCAATAATGACGTATGTTCCCATAGTAACGCCAATAGGGACTTTCC
ATTGACGTCAATGGGTGGAGTATTTACGGTAAACTGCCCACTTGGCAGTACATCAAGTGTATCATATGCC
AAGTACGCCCCCTATTGACGTCAATGACGGTAAATGGCCCGCCTGGCATTATGCCCAGTACATGACCTTA
TGGGACTTTCCTACTTGGCAGTACATCTACGTATTAGTCATCGCTATTACCATGGTGATGCGGTTTTGGC
AGTACATCAATGGGCGTGGATAGCGGTTTGACTCACGGGGATTTCCAAGTCTCCACCCCATTGACGTCAA
TGGGAGTTTGTTTTGGCACCAAAATCAACGGGACTTTCCAAAATGTCGTAACAACTCCGCCCCATTGACG
CAAATGGGCGGTAGGCGTGTACGGTGGGAGGTCTATATAAGCAGAGCTCTCTGGCTAACTAGAGAACCCA
CTGCTTACTGGCTTATCGAAATTAATACGACTCACTATAGGGAGACCCAAGCTTGGTACCGAGCTCGGAT
CCACTAGTAACGGCCGCCAGTGTGCTGGAATTCCTCGAGGGTACCGAGCTCGGATCTAAAAAATGAGTAA
AGGAGAAGAACTTTTCACTGGAGTTGTCCCAATTCTTGTTGAATTAGATGGTGATGTTAATGGGCACAAA
TTTTCTGTCAGTGGAGAGGGTGAAGGTGATGCAACATACGGAAAACTTACCCTTAAATTTATTTGCACTA
CTGGAAAACTACCTGTTCCATGGCCAACACTTGTCACTACTTTCGGTTATGGTGTTCAATGCTTTGCGAG
ATACCCAGATCATATGAAACAGCATGACTTTTTCAAGAGTGCCATGCCCGAAGGTTATGTACAGGAAAGA
ACTATATTTTTCAAAGATGACGGGAACTACAAGACACGTGCTGAAGTCAAGTTTGAAGGTGATACCCTTG
TTAATAGAATCGAGTTAAAAGGTATTGATTTTAAAGAAGATGGAAACATTCTTGGACACAAATTGGAATA
CAACTATAACTCACACAATGTATACATCATGGCAGACAAACAAAAGAATGGAATCAAAGTTAACTTCAAA
ATTAGACACAACATTGAAGATGGAAGCGTTCAACTAGCAGACCATTATCAACAAAATACTCCAATTGGCG
ATGGCCCTGTCCTTTTACCAGACAACCATTACCTGTCCACACAATCTGCCCTTTCGAAAGATCCCAACGA
AAAGAGAGACCACATGGTCCTTCTTGAGTTTGTAACAGCTGCTGGGATTACACATGGCATGGATGAACTA
TACAAAATGGTCCGCTTCGGGGACGAGCTGGGCGGCCGCTATGGGGGCCCCGGCGGCGGAGAGCGGGCCC
GGGGCGGCGGGGCCGGCGGGGCGGGGGGCCCGGGTCCCGGGGGGCTGCAGCCCGGCCAGCGGGTCCTCTA
CAAGCAATCGATCGCGCAGCGCGCGCGGACCATGGCGCTGTACAACCCCATCCCGGTCAAGCAGAACTGC
TTCACCGTCAACCGCTCGCTCTTCGTCTTCAGCGAGGACAACGTCGTCCGCAAATACGCGAAGCGCATCA
CCGAGTGGCCTCCATTCGAGTATATGATCCTGGCCACCATCATCGCCAACTGCATCGTGCTGGCCCTGGA
GCAGCACCTCCCTGATGGGGACAAAACGCCCATGTCCGAGCGGCTGGACGACACGGAGCCCTATTTCATC
GGGATCTTTTGCTTCGAGGCAGGGATCAAAATCATCGCTCTGGGCTTTGTCTTCCACAAGGGCTCTTACC
TGCGGAACGGCTGGAACGTCATGGACTTCGTGGTCGTCCTCACAGGGATCCTTGCCACGGCTGGAACTGA
CTTCGACCTGCGAACACTGAGGGCTGTGCGTGTGCTGAGGCCCCTGAAGCTGGTGTCTGGGATTCCAAGT
TTGCAGGTGGTGCTCAAGTCCATCATGAAGGCCATGGTTCCACTCCTGCAGATTGGGCTGCTTCTCTTCT
TTGCCATCCTCATGTTTGCCATCATTGGCCTGGAGTTCTACATGGGCAAGTTCCACAAGGCCTGTTTCCC
CAACAGCACAGATGCGGAGCCCGTGGGTGACTTCCCCTGTGGCAAGGAGGCCCCAGCCCGGCTGTGCGAG
GGCGACACTGAGTGCCGGGAGTACTGGCCAGGACCCAACTTTGGCATCACCAACTTTGACAATATCCTGT
TTGCCATCTTGACGGTGTTCCAGTGCATCACCATGGAGGGCTGGACTGACATCCTCTATAATACAAACGA
TGCGGCCGGCAACACCTGGAACTGGCTCTACTTCATCCCTCTCATCATCATCGGCTCCTTCTTCATGCTC
AACCTGGTGCTGGGCGTGCTCTCGGGGGAGTTTGCCAAGGAGCGAGAGAGGGTGGAGAACCGCCGCGCCT
TCCTGAAGCTGCGCCGGCAGCAGCAGATCGAGCGAGAGCTCAACGGGTACCTGGAGTGGATCTTCAAGGC
GGAGGAAGTCATGCTGGCCGAGGAGGACAGGAATGCAGAGGAGAAGTCCCCTTTGGACGCAGTGCTGAAG
AGAGCGGCCACCAAGAAGAGCAGAAATGACCTGATCCACGCAGAGGAGGGAGAGGACCGGTTTGCAGATC
TCTGTGCTGTTGGATCCCCCTTCGCCCGCGCCAGCCTCAAGAGCGGGAAGACAGAGAGCTCGTCATACTT
CCGGAGGAAGGAGAAGATGTTCCGGTTTTTTATCCGGCGCATGGTGAAGGCTCAGAGCTTCTACTGGGTG
GTGCTGTGCGTGGTGGCCCTGAACACACTGTGTGTGGCCATGGTGCATTACAACCAGCCGCGGCGGCTTA
CCACGACCCTGTATTTTGCAGAGTTTGTTTTCTTGGGTCTCTTCCTCACAGAGATGTCCCTGAAGATGTA
TGGCCTGGGGCCCAGAAGCTACTTCCGGTCCTCCTTCAACTGCTTCGACTTTGGGGTCATCGTGGGGAGC
GTCTTTGAAGTGGTCTGGGCGGCCTACCCCTACGACGTCCCCGACTACGCCGGCTACCCGTACGACGTCC
CGGACTACGCCGGCGTCGACATCAAGCCGGGAAGCTCCTTTGGGATCAGTGTGCTGCGGGCCCTCCGCCT
GCTGAGGATCTTCAAAGTCACGAAGTACTGGAGCTCCCTGCGGAACCTGGTGGTGTCCCTGCTGAACTCC
ATGAAGTCCATCATCAGCCTGCTCTTCTTGCTCTTCCTGTTCATTGTGGTCTTCGCCCTGCTGGGGATGC
AGCTGTTTGGGGGACAGTTCAACTTCCAGGATGAGACTCCCACAACCAACTTCGACACCTTCCCTGCCGC
CATCCTCACTGTCTTCCAGATCCTGACGGGAGAGGACTGGAATGCAGTGATGTATCACGGGATCGAATCG
CAAGGCGGCGTCAGCAAAGGCATGTTCTCGTCCTTTTACTTCATTGTCCTGACACTGTTCGGAAACTACA
CTCTGCTGAATGTCTTTCTGGCCATCGCTGTGGACAACCTGGCCAACGCCCAAGAGCTGACCAAGGATGA
AGAGGAGATGGAAGAAGCAGCCAATCAGAAGCTTGCTCTGCAAAAGGCCAAAGAAGTGGCTGAAGTCAGC
CCCATGTCTGCCGCGAACATCTCCATCGCCGCTTTTGTAAAGCAAGCTCGAGGTACTGTATCTCGCAGCT
CATCTGTCTCCAGCGTGAACTCACCGCAGCAGAACTCGGCCAAGGCGCGCTCGGTGTGGGAGCAGCGGGC
CAGCCAGCTACGGCTGCAGAACCTGCGGGCCAGCTGCGAGGCGCTGTACAGCGAGATGGACCCCGAGGAG
CGGCTGCGCTTCGCCACTACGCGCCACCTGCGGCCCGACATGAAGACGCACCTGGACCGGCCGCTGGTGG
TGGAGCTGGGCCGCGACGGCGCGCGGGGGCCCGTGGGAGGCAAAGCCCGACCTGAGGCTGCGGAGGCCCC
CGAGGGCGTCGACCCTCCGCGCAGGCACCACCGGCACCGCGACAAGGACAAGACCCCCGCGGCGGGGGAC
CAGGACCGAGCAGAGGCCCCGAAGGCGGAGAGCGGGGAGCCCGGTGCCCGGGAGGAGCGGCCGCGGCCGC
ACCGCAGCCACAGCAAGGAGGCCGCGGGGCCCCCGGAGGCGCGGAGCGAGCGCGGCCGAGGCCCAGGCCC
CGAGGGCGGCCGGCGGCACCACCGGCGCGGCTCCCCGGAGGAGGCGGCCGAGCGGGAGCCCCGACGCCAC
CGCGCGCACCGGCACCAGGATCCGAGCAAGGAGTGCGCCGGCGCCAAGGGCGAGCGGCGCGCGCGGCACC
GCGGCGGCCCCCGAGCGGGGCCCCGGGAGGCGGAGAGCGGGGAGGAGCCGGCGCGGCGGCACCGGGCCCG
GCACAAGGCGCAGCCTGCTCACGAGGCTGTGGAGAAGGAGACCACGGAGAAGGAGGCCACGGAGAAGGAG
GCTGAGATAGTGGAAGCCGACAAGGAAAAGGAGCTCCGGAACCACCAGCCCCGGGAGCCACACTGTGACC
TGGAGACCAGTGGGACTGTGACTGTGGGTCCCATGCACACACTGCCCAGCACCTGTCTCCAGAAGGTGGA
GGAACAGCCAGAGGATGCAGACAATCAGCGGAACGTCACTCGCATGGGCAGTCAGCCCCCAGACCCGAAC
ACTATTGTACATATCCCAGTGATGCTGACGGGCCCTCTTGGGGAAGCCACGGTCGTTCCCAGTGGTAACG
TGGACCTGGAAAGCCAAGCAGAGGGGAAGAAGGAGGTGGAAGCGGATGACGTGATGAGGAGCGGCCCCCG
GCCTATCGTCCCATACAGCTCCATGTTCTGTTTAAGCCCCACCAACCTGCTCCGCCGCTTCTGCCACTAC
ATCGTGACCATGAGGTACTTCGAGGTGGTCATTCTCGTGGTCATCGCCTTGAGCAGCATCGCCCTGGCTG
CTGAGGACCCAGTGCGCACAGACTCGCCCAGGAACAACGCTCTGAAATACCTGGATTACATTTTCACTGG
TGTCTTTACCTTTGAGATGGTGATAAAGATGATCGACTTGGGACTGCTGCTTCACCCTGGAGCCTATTTC
CGGGACTTGTGGAACATTCTGGACTTCATTGTGGTCAGCGGCGCCCTGGTGGCGTTTGCTTTCTCAGGAT
CCAAAGGGAAAGACATCAATACCATCAAGTCTCTGAGAGTCCTTCGTGTCCTGCGGCCCCTCAAGACCAT
CAAACGGCTGCCCAAGCTCAAGGCTGTGTTTGATTGTGTGGTGAACTCCCTGAAGAATGTCCTCAACATC
TTGATTGTCTACATGCTCTTCATGTTCATATTTGCCGTCATTGCGGTGCAGCTCTTCAAAGGGAAGTTTT
TCTACTGCACAGATGAATCCAAGGAGCTGGAGAGGGACTGCAGGGGTCAGTATTTGGATTATGAGAAGGA
GGAAGTGGAAGCTCAGCCCAGGCAGTGGAAGAAATACGACTTTCACTACGACAATGTGCTCTGGGCTCTG
CTGACGCTGTTCACAGTGTCCACGGGAGAAGGCTGGCCCATGGTGCTGAAACACTCCGTGGATGCCACCT
ATGAGGAGCAGGGTCCAAGCCCTGGGTACCGCATGGAGCTGTCCATCTTCTACGTGGTCTACTTTGTGGT
CTTTCCCTTCTTCTTCGTCAACATCTTTGTGGCTTTGATCATCATCACCTTCCAGGAGCAGGGGGACAAG
GTGATGTCTGAATGCAGCCTGGAGAAGAACGAGAGGGCTTGCATTGACTTCGCCATCAGCGCCAAACCCC
TGACACGGTACATGCCCCAAAACCGGCAGTCGTTCCAGTATAAGACGTGGACATTTGTGGTCTCCCCGCC
CTTTGAATACTTCATCATGGCCATGATAGCCCTCAACACTGTGGTGCTGATGATGAAGTTCTACGATGCA
CCCTATGAGTACGAGCTGATGCTGAAATGCCTGAACATCGTGTTCACATCCATGTTCTCCATGGAATGCG
TGCTGAAGATCATCGCCTTTGGGGTGCTGAACTATTTCAGAGATGCCTGGAATGTCTTTGACTTTGTCAC
TGTGTTGGGAAGTATTACTGATATTTTAGTAACAGAGATTGCGGAAACGAACAATTTCATCAACCTCAGC
TTCCTCCGCCTCTTTCGAGCTGCGCGGCTGATCAAGCTGCTCCGCCAGGGCTACACCATCCGCATCCTGC
TGTGGACCTTTGTCCAGTCCTTCAAGGCCCTGCCCTACGTGTGTCTGCTCATTGCCATGCTGTTCTTCAT
CTACGCCATCATCGGCATGCAGGTGTTTGGGAATATTGCCCTGGATGATGACACCAGCATCAACCGCCAC
AACAACTTCCGGACGTTTTTGCAAGCCCTGATGCTGCTGTTCAGGAGCGCCACGGGGGAGGCCTGGCACG
AGATCATGCTGTCCTGCCTGAGCAACCAGGCCTGTGATGAGCAGGCCAATGCCACCGAGTGTGGAAGTGA
TTTTGCCTACTTCTACTTCGTCTCCTTCATCTTCCTGTGCTCCTTTCTGATGTTGAACCTCTTTGTGGCT
GTGATCATGGACAATTTTGAGTACCTCACGCGGGACTCTTCCATCCTAGGTCCTCACCACTTGGATGAGT
TCATCCGGGTCTGGGCTGAATACGACCCGGCTGCGTGTGGGCGCATCAGTTACAATGACATGTTTGAGAT
GCTGAAACACATGTCCCCGCCTCTGGGGCTGGGGAAGAAATGCCCTGCTCGAGTTGCTTACAAGCGCCTG
GTTCGCATGAACATGCCCATCTCCAACGAGGACATGACTGTTCACTTCACGTCCACGCTGATGGCCCTCA
TCCGGACGGCACTGGAGATCAAGCTGGCCCCAGCTGGGACAAAGCAGCATCAGTGTGACGCGGAGTTGAG
GAAGGAGATTTCCGTTGTGTGGGCCAATCTGCCCCAGAAGACTTTGGACTTGCTGGTACCACCCCATAAG
CCTGATGAGATGACAGTGGGGAAGGTTTATGCAGCTCTGATGATATTCGACTTCTACAAGCAGAACAAAA
CCACCAGAGACCAGATGCAGCAGGCTCCTGGAGGCCTCTCCCAGATGGGTCCTGTGTCCCTGTTCCACCC
TCTGAAGGCCACCCTGGAGCAGACACAGCCGGCTGTGCTCCGAGGAGCCCGGGTTTTCCTTCGACAGAAG
AGTTCCACCTCCCTCAGCAATGGCGGGGCCATACAAAACCAAGAGAGTGGCATCAAAGAGTCTGTCTCCT
GGGGCACTCAAAGGACCCAGGATGCACCCCATGAGGCCAGGCCACCCCTGGAGCGTGGCCACTCCACAGA
GATCCCTGTGGGGCGGTCAGGAGCACTGGCTGTGGACGTTCAGATGCAGAGCATAACCCGGAGGGGCCCT
GATGGGGAGCCCCAGCCTGGGCTGGAGAGCCAGGGTCGAGCGGCCTCCATGCCCCGCCTTGCGGCCGAGA
CTCAGCCCGTCACAGATGCCAGCCCCATGAAGCGCTCCATCTCCACGCTGGCCCAGCGGCCCCGTGGGAC
TCATCTTTGCAGCACCACCCCGGACCGCCCACCCCCTAGCCAGGCGTCGTCGCACCACCACCACCACCGC
TGCCACCGCCGCAGGGACAGGAAGCAGAGGTCCCTGGAGAAGGGGCCCAGCCTGTCTGCCGATATGGATG
GCGCACCAAGCAGTGCTGTGGGGCCGGGGCTGCCCCCGGGAGAGGGGCCTACAGGCTGCCGGCGGGAACG
AGAGCGCCGGCAGGAGCGGGGCCGGTCCCAGGAGCGGAGGCAGCCCTCATCCTCCTCCTCGGAGAAGCAG
CGCTTCTACTCCTGCGACCGCTTTGGGGGCCGTGAGCCCCCGAAGCCCAAGCCCTCCCTCAGCAGCCACC
CAACGTCGCCAACAGCTGGCCAGGAGCCGGGACCCCACCCACAGGGCAGTGGTTCCGTGAATGGGAGCCC
CTTGCTGTCAACATCTGGTGCTAGCACCCCCGGCCGCGGTGGGCGGAGGCAGCTCCCCCAGACGCCCCTG
ACTCCCCGCCCCAGCATCACCTACAAGACGGCCAACTCCTCACCCATCCACTTCGCCGGGGCTCAGACCA
GCCTCCCTGCCTTCTCCCCAGGCCGGCTCAGCCGTGGGCTTTCCGAACACAACGCCCTGCTGCAGAGAGA
CCCCCTCAGCCAGCCCCTGGCCCCTGGCTCTCGAATTGGCTCTGACCCTTACCTGGGGCAGCGTCTGGAC
AGTGAGGCCTCTGTCCACGCCCTGCCTGAGGACACGCTCACTTTCGAGGAGGCTGTGGCCACCAACTCGG
GCCGCTCCTCCAGGACTTCCTACGTGTCCTCCCTGACCTCCCAGTCTCACCCTCTCCGCCGCGTGCCCAA
CGGTTACCACTGCACCCTGGGACTCAGCTCGGGTGGCCGAGCACGGCACAGCTACCACCACCCTGACCAA
GACCACTGGTGCTAGTCTAGAGGGCCCTATTCTATAGTGTCACCTAAATGCTAGAGCTCGCTGATCAGCC
TCGACTGTGCCTTCTAGTTGCCAGCCATCTGTTGTTTGCCCCTCCCCCGTGCCTTCCTTGACCCTGGAAG
GTGCCACTCCCACTGTCCTTTCCTAATAAAATGAGGAAATTGCATCGCATTGTCTGAGTAGGTGTCATTC
TATTCTGGGGGGTGGGGTGGGGCAGGACAGCAAGGGGGAGGATTGGGAAGACAATAGCAGGCATGCTGGG
GATGCGGTGGGCTCTATGGCTTCTGAGGCGGAAAGAACCAGCTGGGGCTCTAGGGGGTATCCCC
[124 nt withheld, positions 9165-9288]
C
[91 nt withheld, positions 9290-9380]
A
[49 nt withheld, positions 9382-9430]
CCTTTGACGTTGGAGTCCACGTTCTTT
[37 nt withheld, positions 9458-9494]
ACCCTATCTCGGTCTATTCTTTTGATTTATAAGGGATTTTGCCGATTTCGGCCTATTGGTTAAAAAATGA
GCTGATTTAACAAAAATTTAACGCGAATTAATTCTGTGGAATGTGTGTCAGTTAGGGTGTGGAAAGTCCC
CAGGCTCCCCAGCAGGCAGAAGTATGCAAAGCATGCATCTCAATTAGTCAGCAACCAGGTGTGGAAAGTC
CCCAGGCTCCCCAGCAGGCAGAAGTATGCAAAGCATGCATCTCAATTAGTCAGCAACCATAGTCCCGCCC
CTAACTCCGCCCATCCCGCCCCTAACTCCGCCCAGTTCCGCCCATTCTCCGCCCCATGGCTGACTAATTT
TTTTTATTTATGCAGAGGCCGAGGCCGCCTCTGCCTCTGAGCTATTCCAGAAGTAGTGAGGAGGCTTTTT
TGGAGGCCTAGGCTTTTGCAAAAAGCTCCCGGGAGCTTGTATATCCATTTTCGGATCTGATCAAGAGACA
GGATGAGGATCGTTTCGCATGATTGAACAAGATGGATTGCACGCAGGTTCTCCGGCCGCTTGGGTGGAGA
GGCTATTCGGCTATGACTGGGCACAACAGACAATCGGCTGCTCTGATGCCGCCGTGTTCCGGCTGTCAGC
GCAGGGGCGCCCGGTTCTTTTTGTCAAGACCGACCTGTCCGGTGCCCTGAATGAACTGCAGGACGAGGCA
GCGCGGCTATCGTGGCTGGCCACGACGGGCGTTCCTTGCGCAGCTGTGCTCGACGTTGTCACTGAAGCGG
GAAGGGACTGGCTGCTATTGGGCGAAGTGCCGGGGCAGGATCTCCTGTCATCTCACCTTGCTCCTGCCGA
GAAAGTATCCATCATGGCTGATGCAATGCGGCGGCTGCATACGCTTGATCCGGCTACCTGCCCATTCGAC
CACCAAGCGAAACATCGCATCGAGCGAGCACGTACTCGGATGGAAGCCGGTCTTGTCGATCAGGATGATC
TGGACGAAGAGCATCAGGGGCTCGCGCCAGCCGAACTGTTCGCCAGGCTCAAGGCGCGCATGCCCGACGG
CGAGGATCTCGTCGTGACCCATGGCGATGCCTGCTTGCCGAATATCATGGTGGAAAATGGCCGCTTTTCT
GGATTCATCGACTGTGGCCGGCTGGGTGTGGCGGACCGCTATCAGGACATAGCGTTGGCTACCCGTGATA
TTGCTGAAGAGCTTGGCGGCGAATGGGCTGACCGCTTCCTCGTGCTTTACGGTATCGCCGCTCCCGATTC
GCAGCGCATCGCCTTCTATCGCCTTCTTGACGAGTTCTTCTGAGCGGGACTCTGGGGTTCGAAATGACCG
ACCAAGCGACGCCCAACCTGCCATCACGAGATTTCGATTCCACCGCCGCCTTCTATGAAAGGTTGGGCTT
CGGAATCGTTTTCCGGGACGCCGGCTGGATGATCCTCCAGCGCGGGGATCTCATGCTGGAGTTCTTCGCC
CACCCCAACTTGTTTATTGCAGCTTATAATGGTTACAAATAAAGCAATAGCATCACAAATTTCACAAATA
AAGCATTTTTTTCACTGCATTCTAGTTGTGGTTTGTCCAAACTCATCAATGTATCTTATCATGTCTGTAT
ACCGTCGACCTCTAGCTAGAGCTTGGCGTAATCATGGTCATAGCTGTTTCCTGTGTGAAATTGTTATCCG
CTCACAATTCCACACAACATACGAGCCGGAAGCATAAAGTGTAAAGCCTGGGGTGCCTAATGAGTGAGCT
AACTCACATTAATTGCGTTGCGCTCACTGCCCGCTTTCCAGTCGGGAAACCTGTCGTGCCAGCTGCATTA
ATGAATCGGCCAACGCGCGGGGAGAGGCGGTTTGCGTATTGGGCGCTCTTCCGCTTCCTCGCTCACTGAC
TCGCTGCGCTCGGTCGTTCGGCTGCGGCGAGCGGTATCAGCTCACTCAAAGGCGGTAATACGGTTATCCA
CAGAATCAGGGGATAACGCAGGAAAGAACATGTGAGCAAAAGGCCAGCAAAAGGCCAGGAACCGTAAAAA
GGCCGCGTTGCTGGCGTTTTTCCATAGGCTCCGCCCCCCTGACGAGCATCACAAAAATCGACGCTCAAGT
CAGAGGTGGCGAAACCCGACAGGACTATAAAGATACCAGGCGTTTCCCCCTGGAAGCTCCCTCGTGCGCT
CTCCTGTTCCGACCCTGCCGCTTACCGGATACCTGTCCGCCTTTCTCCCTTCGGGAAGCGTGGCGCTTTC
TCATAGCTCACGCTGTAGGTATCTCAGTTCGGTGTAGGTCGTTCGCTCCAAGCTGGGCTGTGTGCACGAA
CCCCCCGTTCAGCCCGACCGCTGCGCCTTATCCGGTAACTATCGTCTTGAGTCCAACCCGGTAAGACACG
ACTTATCGCCACTGGCAGCAGCCACTGGTAACAGGATTAGCAGAGCGAGGTATGTAGGCGGTGCTACAGA
GTTCTTGAAGTGGTGGCCTAACTACGGCTACACTAGAAGAACAGTATTTGGTATCTGCGCTCTGCTGAAG
CCAGTTACCTTCGGAAAAAGAGTTGGTAGCTCTTGATCCGGCAAACAAACCACCGCTGGTAGCGGTGGTT
TTTTTGTTTGCAAGCAGCAGATTACGCGCAGAAAAAAAGGATCTCAAGAAGATCCTTTGATCTTTTCTAC
GGGGTCTGACGCTCAGTGGAACGAAAACTCACGTTAAGGGATTTTGGTCATGAGATTATCAAAAAGGATC
TTCACCTAGATCCTTTTAAATTAAAAATGAAGTTTTAAATCAATCTAAAGTATATATGAGTAAACTTGGT
CTGACAGTTACCAATGCTTAATCAGTGAGGCACCTATCTCAGCGATCTGTCTATTTCGTTCATCCATAGT
TGCCTGACTCCCCGTCGTGTAGATAACTACGATACGGGAGGGCTTACCATCTGGCCCCAGTGCTGCAATG
ATACCGCGAGACCCACGCTCACCGGCTCCAGATTTATCAGCAATAAACCAGCCAGCCGGAAGGGCCGAGC
GCAGAAGTGGTCCTGCAACTTTATCCGCCTCCATCCAGTCTATTAATTGTTGCCGGGAAGCTAGAGTAAG
TAGTTCGCCAGTTAATAGTTTGCGCAACGTTGTTGCCATTGCTACAGGCATCGTGGTGTCACGCTCGTCG
TTTGGTATGGCTTCATTCAGCTCCGGTTCCCAACGATCAAGGCGAGTTACATGATCCCCCATGTTGTGCA
AAAAAGCGGTTAGCTCCTTCGGTCCTCCGATCGTTGTCAGAAGTAAGTTGGCCGCAGTGTTATCACTCAT
GGTTATGGCAGCACTGCATAATTCTCTTACTGTCATGCCATCCGTAAGATGCTTTTCTGTGACTGGTGAG
TACTCAACCAAGTCATTCTGAGAATAGTGTATGCGGCGACCGAGTTGCTCTTGCCCGGCGTCAATACGGG
ATAATACCGCGCCACATAGCAGAACTTTAAAAGTGCTCATCATTGGAAAACGTTCTTCGGGGCGAAAACT
CTCAAGGATCTTACCGCTGTTGAGATCCAGTTCGATGTAACCCACTCGTGCACCCAACTGATCTTCAGCA
TCTTTTACTTTCACCAGCGTTTCTGGGTGAGCAAAAACAGGAAGGCAAAATGCCGCAAAAAAGGGAATAA
GGGCGACACGGAAATGTTGAATACTCATACTCTTCCTTTTTCAATATTATTGAAGCATTTATCAGGGTTA
TTGTCTCATGAGCGGATACATATTTGAATGTATTTAGAAAAATAAACAAATAGGGGTTCCGCGCACATTT
CCCCGAAAAGTGCCACCTGACGTC
